>Addgene plasmid #191488 | AAV-CAG-K-SPOTIT | addgene full sequence | sequence record 377866 | Addgene Partial NGS Result
GGCCTCTTCGCTATTACGCCAGCTGCGCGCTCGCTCGCTCACTGAGGCCGCCCGGGCAAAGCCCGGGCGT
CGGGCGACCTTTGGTCGCCCGGCCTCAGTGAGCGAGCGAGCGCGCAGAGAGGGAGTGGCCAACTCCATCA
CTAGGGGTTCCTTGTAGTTAATGATTAACCCGCCATGCTACTTATCTACGTAGCCATGCTCTAGGAAGAG
TACCATTGACGTCAATAATGACGTATGTTCCCATAGTAACGCCAATAGGGACTTTCCATTGACGTCAATG
GGTGGAGTATTTACGGTAAACTGCCCACTTGGCAGTACATCAAGTGTATCATATGCCAAGTACGCCCCCT
ATTGACGTCAATGACGGTAAATGGCCCGCCTGGCATTATGCCCAGTACATGACCTTATGGGACTTTCCTA
CTTGGCAGTACATCTACGTATTAGTCATCGCTATTACCATGGTCGAGGTGAGCCCCACGTTCTGCTTCAC
TCTCCCCATCTCCCCCCCCTCCCCACCCCCAATTTTGTATTTATTTATTTTTTAATTATTTTGTGCAGCG
ATGGGGGCGGGGGGGGGGGGGGGGCGCGCGCCAGGCGGGGCGGGGCGGGGCGAGGGGCGGGGCGGGGCGA
GGCGGAGAGGTGCGGCGGCAGCCAATCAGAGCGGCGCGCTCCGAAAGTTTCCTTTTATGGCGAGGCGGCG
GCGGCGGCGGCCCTATAAAAAGCGAAGCGCGCGGCGGGCGGGAGTCGCTGCGCGCTGCCTTCGCCCCGTG
CCCCGCTCCGCCGCCGCCTCGCGCCGCCCGCCCCGGCTCTGACTGACCGCGTTACTCCCACAGGTGAGCG
GGCGGGACGGCCCTTCTCCTCCGGGCTGTAATTAGCGCTTGGTTTAATGACGGCTTGTTTCTTTTCTGTG
GCTGCGTGAAAGCCTTGAGGGGCTCCGGGAGGGCCCTTTGTGCGGGGGGAGCGGCTCGGGGCTGTCCGCG
GGGGGACGGCTGCCTTCGGGGGGGACGGGGCAGGGCGGGGTTCGGCTTCTGGCGTGTGACCGGCGGCTCT
AGAGCCTCTGCTAACCATGTTCATGCCTTCTTCTTTTTCCTACAGCTCCTGGGCAACGTGCTGGTTATTG
TGCTGTCTCATCATTTTGGCAAAGAATTGGATCCCCACCATGAAGACGATCATCGCCCTGAGCTACATCT
TCTGCCTGGTGTTCGCCGACTACAAGGACGATGATGACGCCATGGACAGCCCCATTCAAATCTTCCGGGG
CGAGCCCGGACCAACCTGCGCTCCAAGCGCTTGCCTGCCACCGAATTCTAGTGCATGGTTCCCAGGGTGG
GCAGAGCCCGATAGCAATGGCTCAGCCGGGTCCGAGGATGCGCAGCTTGAACCCGCTCACATCTCACCCG
CTATCCCTGTCATTATTACGGCAGTCTACTCAGTTGTTTTCGTTGTGGGCCTGGTTGGAAATAGCCTCGT
GATGTTTGTGATTATCAGGTATACTAAAATGAAGACCGCCACGAATATCTACATCTTTAACCTGGCTCTG
GCTGACGCCTTGGTGACCACCACTATGCCATTTCAGTCCACCGTCTATCTTATGAACTCTTGGCCATTCG
GCGACGTTCTGTGCAAGATTGTCATTTCCATTGACTATTATAATATGTTTACATCAATCTTTACGCTTAC
AATGATGAGCGTGGACCGATACATTGCTGTTTGCCATCCGGTGAAAGCACTGGATTTTCGCACCCCCTTG
AAGGCCAAGATTATCAATATCTGTATTTGGCTCCTGTCCTCATCCGTCGGAATTTCCGCCATTGTCTTGG
GTGGTACAAAGGTGAGGGAGGACGTGGACGTTATAGAGTGCAGCCTGCAGTTCCCTGACGATGACTACAG
CTGGTGGGACCTTTTTATGAAGATCTGTGTCTTCATTTTTGCTTTCGTCATCCCCGTGCTGATTATCATA
GTGTGCTATACACTGATGATATTGCGGCTGAAATCTGTGCGCCTGCTGAGCGGCAGCCGCGAAAAGGATC
GGAATCTGCGCCGAATCACACGCCTCGTGCTGGTTGTAGTCGCTGTCTTCGTGGTATGCTGGACCCCAAT
CCACATTTTCATCCTGGTGGAAGCTCTGGGATCCACCTCTCACTCCACTGCCGCACTTAGCTCATATTAC
TTCTGCATTGCCTTGGGCTACACTAATTCCTCACTGAATCCCATTCTGTACGCATTTCTTGACGAGAACT
TCAAACGGTGCTTTAGAGACTTTTGCTTCCCCCTCAAGATGCGCATGGAGCGGCAGTCAACCAGCCGAGT
CCGGAATACGGTCCAGGATCCCGCCTATCTGCGGGACATCGACGGCATGAACAAGCCTGTGCAGGGCGCG
CCCAACGTCTATATCAAGGCCGACAAGCAGAAGAACGGCATCAAGGCGAACTTCCACATCCGCCACAACA
TCGAGGACGGCGGCGTGCAGCTCGCCTACCACTACCAGCAGAACACCCCCATCGGCGACGGCCCCGTGCT
GCTGCCCGACAACCACTACCTGAGCGTGCAGTCCAAACTTTCGAAAGACCCCAACGAGAAGCGCGATCAC
ATGGTCCTGCTGGAGTTCGTGACCGCCGCCGGGATCACTCTCGGCATGGACGAGCTGTACAAGGGCGGTA
CCGGAGGGAGCATGGTGAGCAAGGGCGAGGAGCTGTTCACCGGGGTGGTGCCCATCCTGGTCGAGCTGGA
CGGCGACGTAAACGGCCACAAGTTCAGCGTGTCCGGCGAGGGTGAGGGCGATGCCACCTACGGCAAGCTG
ACCCTGAAGTTCATCTGCACCACCGGCAAGCTGCCCGTGCCCTGGCCCACCCTCGTGACCACCCTGACCT
ACGGCGTGCAGTGCTTCAGCCGCTACCCCGACCACATGAAGCAGCACGACTTCTTCAAGTCCGCCATGCC
CGAAGGCTACATCCAGGAGCGCACCATCTTCTTCAAGGACGACGGCAACTACAAGACCCGCGCCGAGGTG
AAGTTCGAGGGCGACACCCTGGTGAACCGCATCGAGCTGAAGGGCATCGACTTCAAGGAGGACGGCAACA
TCCTGGGGCACAAGCTGGAGTACAACCTTAAGGAAGATATCATGGCTCAAGTCCAACTTGTAGAGTCTGG
AGGAGGTCTCGTGCGGCCCGGCGGTAGCCTGCGACTCTCCTGTGTTGATTCAGAGAGGACGAGCTACCCT
ATGGGGTGGTTTAGACGGGCACCCGGAAAGGAGCGCGAATTCGTTGCAAGTATCACGTGGAGTGGCATTG
ACCCGACTTATGCTGATAGCGTTGCCGACCGGTTTACTACGTCCAGAGACGTTGCGAATAACACGCTGTA
CCTCCAGATGAACTCTCTCAAGCACGAAGATACAGCGGTCTATTACTGTGCTGCAAGAGCACCCGTCGGT
CAATCTTCCTCTCCTTATGATTATGACTATTGGGGACAGGGGACTCAGGTAACTGTGTCCAGTTAGAAGC
TTATCGATAATCAACCTCTGGATTACAAAATTTGTGAAAGATTGACTGGTATTCTTAACTATGTTGCTCC
TTTTACGCTATGTGGATACGCTGCTTTAATGCCTTTGTATCATGCTATTGCTTCCCGTATGGCTTTCATT
TTCTCCTCCTTGTATAAATCCTGGTTGCTGTCTCTTTATGAGGAGTTGTGGCCCGTTGTCAGGCAACGTG
GCGTGGTGTGCACTGTGTTTGCTGACGCAACCCCCACTGGTTGGGGCATTGCCACCACCTGTCAGCTCCT
TTCCGGGACTTTCGCTTTCCCCCTCCCTATTGCCACGGCGGAACTCATCGCCGCCTGCCTTGCCCGCTGC
TGGACAGGGGCTCGGCTGTTGGGCACTGACAATTCCGTGGTGTTGTCGGGGAAATCATCGTCCTTTCCTT
GGCTGCTCGCCTGTGTTGCCACCTGGATTCTGCGCGGGACGTCCTTCTGCTACGTCCCTTCGGCCCTCAA
TCCAGCGGACCTTCCTTCCCGCGGCCTGCTGCCGGCTCTGCGGCCTCTTCCGCGTCTTCGCCTTCGCCCT
CAGACGAGTCGGATCTCCCTTTGGGCCGCCTCCCCGCATCGATACCGTCGACCCGGGCGGCCGCTTCGAG
CAGACATGATAAGATACATTGATGAGTTTGGACAAACCACAACTAGAATGCAGTGAAAAAAATGCTTTAT
TTGTGAAATTTGTGATGCTATTGCTTTATTTGTAACCATTATAAGCTGCAATAAACAAGTTAACAACAAC
AATTGCATTCATTTTATGTTTCAGGTTCAGGGGGAGATGTGGGAGGTTTTTTAAAGCAAGTAAAACCTCT
ACAAATGTGGTAAAATCGATAAGGATCTTCCTAGAGCATGGCTACGTAGATAAGTAGCATGGCGGGTTAA
TCATTAACTACAAGGAACCCCTAGTGATGGAGTTGGCCACTCCCTCTCTGCGCGCTCGCTCGCTCACTGA
GGCCGGGCGACCAAAGGTCGCCCGACGCCCGGGCTTTGCCCGGGCGGCCTCAGTGAGCGAGCGAGCGCGC
AGCTGCATTAATGAATCGGCCAACGCGCGGGGAGAGGCGGTTTGCGTATTGGGCGCTCTTCCGCTTCCTC
GCTCACTGACTCGCTGCGCTCGGTCGTTCGGCTGCGGCGAGCGGTATCAGCTCACTCAAAGGCGGTAATA
CGGTTATCCACAGAATCAGGGGATAACGCAGGAAAGAACATGTGAGCAAAAGGCCAGCAAAAGGCCAGGA
ACCGTAAAAAGGCCGCGTTGCTGGCGTTTTTCCATAGGCTCCGCCCCCCTGACGAGCATCACAAAAATCG
ACGCTCAAGTCAGAGGTGGCGAAACCCGACAGGACTATAAAGATACCAGGCGTTTCCCCCTGGAAGCTCC
CTCGTGCGCTCTCCTGTTCCGACCCTGCCGCTTACCGGATACCTGTCCGCCTTTCTCCCTTCGGGAAGCG
TGGCGCTTTCTCATAGCTCACGCTGTAGGTATCTCAGTTCGGTGTAGGTCGTTCGCTCCAAGCTGGGCTG
TGTGCACGAACCCCCCGTTCAGCCCGACCGCTGCGCCTTATCCGGTAACTATCGTCTTGAGTCCAACCCG
GTAAGACACGACTTATCGCCACTGGCAGCAGCCACTGGTAACAGGATTAGCAGAGCGAGGTATGTAGGCG
GTGCTACAGAGTTCTTGAAGTGGTGGCCTAACTACGGCTACACTAGAAGAACAGTATTTGGTATCTGCGC
TCTGCTGAAGCCAGTTACCTTCGGAAAAAGAGTTGGTAGCTCTTGATCCGGCAAACAAACCACCGCTGGT
AGCGGTGGTTTTTTTGTTTGCAAGCAGCAGATTACGCGCAGAAAAAAAGGATCTCAAGAAGATCCTTTGA
TCTTTTCTACGGGGTCTGACGCTCAGTGGAACGAAAACTCACGTTAAGGGATTTTGGTCATGAGATTATC
AAAAAGGATCTTCACCTAGATCCTTTTAAATTAAAAATGAAGTTTTAAATCAATCTAAAGTATATATGAG
TAAACTTGGTCTGACAGTTACCAATGCTTAATCAGTGAGGCACCTATCTCAGCGATCTGTCTATTTCGTT
CATCCATAGTTGCCTGACTCCCCGTCGTGTAGATAACTACGATACGGGAGGGCTTACCATCTGGCCCCAG
TGCTGCAATGATACCGCGAGACCCACGCTCACCGGCTCCAGATTTATCAGCAATAAACCAGCCAGCCGGA
AGGGCCGAGCGCAGAAGTGGTCCTGCAACTTTATCCGCCTCCATCCAGTCTATTAATTGTTGCCGGGAAG
CTAGAGTAAGTAGTTCGCCAGTTAATAGTTTGCGCAACGTTGTTGCCATTGCTACAGGCATCGTGGTGTC
ACGCTCGTCGTTTGGTATGGCTTCATTCAGCTCCGGTTCCCAACGATCAAGGCGAGTTACATGATCCCCC
ATGTTGTGCAAAAAAGCGGTTAGCTCCTTCGGTCCTCCGATCGTTGTCAGAAGTAAGTTGGCCGCAGTGT
TATCACTCATGGTTATGGCAGCACTGCATAATTCTCTTACTGTCATGCCATCCGTAAGATGCTTTTCTGT
GACTGGTGAGTACTCAACCAAGTCATTCTGAGAATAGTGTATGCGGCGACCGAGTTGCTCTTGCCCGGCG
TCAATACGGGATAATACCGCGCCACATAGCAGAACTTTAAAAGTGCTCATCATTGGAAAACGTTCTTCGG
GGCGAAAACTCTCAAGGATCTTACCGCTGTTGAGATCCAGTTCGATGTAACCCACTCGTGCACCCAACTG
ATCTTCAGCATCTTTTACTTTCACCAGCGTTTCTGGGTGAGCAAAAACAGGAAGGCAAAATGCCGCAAAA
AAGGGAATAAGGGCGACACGGAAATGTTGAATACTCATACTCTTCCTTTTTCAATATTATTGAAGCATTT
ATCAGGGTTATTGTCTCATGAGCGGATACATATTTGAATGTATTTAGAAAAATAAACAAATAGGGGTTCC
GCGCACATTTCCCCGAAAAGTGCCACCTAAATTGTAAGCGTTAATATTTTGTTAAAATTCGCGTTAAATT
TTTGTTAAATCAGCTCATTTTTTAACCAATAGGCCGAAATCGGCAAAATCCCTTATAAATCAAAAGAATA
GACCGAGATAGGGT
[37 nt withheld, positions 6665-6701]
AAAGAACGTGGACTCCAACGTCAAAGG
[49 nt withheld, positions 6729-6777]
T
[91 nt withheld, positions 6779-6869]
G
[124 nt withheld, positions 6871-6994]
CCCATTCGCCATTCAGGCTGCGCAACTGTTGGGAAGGGCGATCGGTGCG
Features (pLannotate 1.2.2; 20 found; start..end, strand, type, name):
     20..152     -  repeat_region  AAV2 ITR (fragment): inverted terminal repeat of adeno-associated virus serotype 2 inverted
    213..461     +  enhancer       CMV enhancer (fragment): human cytomegalovirus immediate early enhancer
    463..740     +  promoter       chicken β-actin promoter: No description available
    741..876     +  intron         hybrid intron (fragment): hybrid between chicken β-actin (CBA) and minute virus of mice (MMV) introns (Gray et al., 2011)
    965..1095    +  intron         chimeric intron (fragment): chimera between introns from chicken β-actin and rabbit β-globin
   1093..1158    +  CDS            HBB (fragment): HBB_LEPEU - Experimental evidence at protein level: Swiss-Prot protein existence level 1. Involved in oxygen transport from the lung to the various peripheral tissues. From Lepus europaeus (European hare).
   1208..1228    +  CDS            3xFLAG (fragment): three tandem FLAG® epitope tags
   1232..2371    +  CDS            OPRK1: OPRK_HUMAN - Also known as OPRK. Experimental evidence at protein level: Swiss-Prot protein existence level 1. G-protein coupled opioid receptor that functions as receptor for endogenous alpha-neoendorphins and dynorphins, but has low affinity for beta-endorphins. Also functions as receptor for various synthetic opioids and for the psychoactive diterpene salvinorin A. Ligand binding causes a conformation change that triggers signaling via guanine nucleotide-binding proteins (G proteins) and modulates the activity of down-stream effectors, such as adenylate cyclase. Signaling leads to the inhib
   2384..3106    +  CDS            cEGFP: cEGFP is a basic (constitutively fluorescent) green fluorescent protein published in 2008, derived from Aequorea victoria.
   3128..3493    +  CDS            HV02_CANLF: Experimental evidence at protein level: Swiss-Prot protein existence level 1. From Canis lupus familiaris (Dog) (Canis familiaris).
   3509..4097    +  misc_feature   WPRE: woodchuck hepatitis virus posttranscriptional regulatory element
   4140..4261    -  polyA_signal   SV40 poly(A) signal: SV40 polyadenylation signal
   4284..4352    -  CDS            large T antigen (fragment): large T antigen from SV40 (simian virus 40)
   4423..4556    +  repeat_region  AAV2 ITR: inverted terminal repeat of adeno-associated virus serotype 2 inverted
   4550..4606    -  CDS            lacI (fragment): lac repressor; lacI; The lac repressor binds to the lac operator to inhibit transcription in E. coli. This inhibition can be relieved by adding lactose or isopropyl-β-D-thiogalactopyranoside (IPTG).
   4789..5377    -  rep_origin     ori: high-copy-number ColE1/pMB1/pBR322/pUC origin of replication
   5548..6408    -  CDS            AmpR: β-lactamase; bla; confers resistance to ampicillin, carbenicillin, and related antibiotics
   6409..6513    -  promoter       AmpR promoter: bla
   6566..6994    -  rep_origin     f1 ori (sequence partly withheld): f1 bacteriophage origin of replication; arrow indicates direction of (+) strand synthesis
   6999..25      -  CDS            lacZα (fragment) (across the origin): LacZα fragment of β-galactosidase; lacZ fragment
