[The description below was written by a language model from this plasmid's Addgene catalogue record and pLannotate feature annotations shown in this document.]
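Description:
AAV-CAG-K-SPOTIT is an adeno-associated virus transfer plasmid built on a pAAV2 backbone, designed to deliver a green fluorescent sensor of opioid action at the kappa opioid receptor. It is maintained in E. coli through a high-copy ColE1/pUC-type origin and selected with ampicillin via the β-lactamase gene and its own promoter. An f1 phage origin and short lacZα and lacI remnants are also present in the backbone. The recorded use of a recombination-deficient growth strain is consistent with the need to keep the repeat-rich ITRs intact.

Between the two AAV2 inverted terminal repeats, which provide the signals for replication and packaging of the genome into AAV particles, lies a single expression cassette. Transcription is driven by the CAG promoter, annotated here as a CMV enhancer fragment, the chicken β-actin promoter and chimeric β-actin/β-globin intron sequences. The short rabbit-type β-globin hit probably reflects this intron/exon junction rather than a coding element. The open reading frame begins with a FLAG epitope (annotated as a 3xFLAG fragment), followed by human OPRK1, a circularly permuted EGFP (cEGFP) and a roughly 120-residue segment matched by the annotation tool to an immunoglobulin heavy-chain variable region. This last segment suggests a single-domain antibody-like module, although the record does not identify it. The record does not state how these parts produce the fluorescence readout. A WPRE downstream of the coding sequence enhances transcript stability and expression, and an SV40 polyadenylation signal terminates the message.

The construct is intended for producing AAV to express the K-SPOTIT sensor in mammalian cells or tissue for detecting kappa opioid receptor ligands. The sequence record is labelled a partial NGS result.
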