Addgene plasmid #191488: AAV-CAG-K-SPOTIT
Purpose: Green fluorescent-based opioid sensor for the kappa opioid receptor in AAV viral vector under a CAG promoter
Depositing lab: Wenjing Wang. Depositing organization: University of Michigan.
Backbone
  Vector backbone: pAAV2
  Vector type: AAV
Growth in bacteria
  Bacterial resistance: Ampicillin, 100 μg/mL
  Growth temperature: 37°C
  Growth strain: NEB Stable
  Copy number: High Copy
Gene/Insert
  Gene/Insert name: K-SPOTIT
  Species: H. sapiens (human)
  Promoter: CAG
  Cloning method: Restriction Enzyme; 5′ cloning site Unknown (unknown if destroyed); 3′ cloning site Unknown (unknown if destroyed)
Terms and licenses: Academic/Nonprofit Terms; Industry Terms: Not Available to Industry
How to cite: AAV-CAG-K-SPOTIT was a gift from Wenjing Wang (Addgene plasmid # 191488 ; http://n2t.net/addgene:191488 ; RRID:Addgene_191488)
